>Addgene plasmid #77347 | BRD4 gRNA (BRDN0001145474) | addgene full sequence | sequence record 187586 | Addgene Assembled Sequence
CCCGGGTGCAAAGATGGATAAAGTTTTAAACAGAGAGGAATCTTTGCAGCTAATGGACCTTCTAGGTCTT
GAAAGGAGTGGGAATTGGCTCCGGTGCCCGTCAGTGGGCAGAGCGCACATCGCCCACAGTCCCCGAGAAG
TTGGGGGGAGGGGTCGGCAATTGATCCGGTGCCTAGAGAAGGTGGCGCGGGGTAAACTGGGAAAGTGATG
TCGTGTACTGGCTCCGCCTTTTTCCCGAGGGTGGGGGAGAACCGTATATAAGTGCAGTAGTCGCCGTGAA
CGTTCTTTTTCGCAACGGGTTTGCCGCCAGAACACAGGTAAGTGCCGTGTGTGGTTCCCGCGGGCCTGGC
CTCTTTACGGGTTATGGCCCTTGCGTGCCTTGAATTACTTCCACCTGGCTGCAGTACGTGATTCTTGATC
CCGAGCTTCGGGTTGGAAGTGGGTGGGAGAGTTCGAGGCCTTGCGCTTAAGGAGCCCCTTCGCCTCGTGC
TTGAGTTGAGGCCTGGCCTGGGCGCTGGGGCCGCCGCGTGCGAATCTGGTGGCACCTTCGCGCCTGTCTC
GCTGCTTTCGATAAGTCTCTAGCCATTTAAAATTTTTGATGACCTGCTGCGACGCTTTTTTTCTGGCAAG
ATAGTCTTGTAAATGCGGGCCAAGATCTGCACACTGGTATTTCGGTTTTTGGGGCCGCGGGCGGCGACGG
GGCCCGTGCGTCCCAGCGCACATGTTCGGCGAGGCGGGGCCTGCGAGCGCGGCCACCGAGAATCGGACGG
GGGTAGTCTCAAGCTGGCCGGCCTGCTCTGGTGCCTGGCCTCGCGCCGCCGTGTATCGCCCCGCCCTGGG
CGGCAAGGCTGGCCCGGTCGGCACCAGTTGCGTGAGCGGAAAGATGGCCGCTTCCCGGCCCTGCTGCAGG
GAGCTCAAAATGGAGGACGCGGCGCTCGGGAGAGCGGGCGGGTGAGTCACCCACACAAAGGAAAAGGGCC
TTTCCGTCCTCAGCCGTCGCTTCATGTGACTCCACGGAGTACCGGGCGCCGTCCAGGCACCTCGATTAGT
TCTCGAGCTTTTGGAGTACGTCGTCTTTAGGTTGGGGGGAGGGGTTTTATGCGATGGAGTTTCCCCACAC
TGAGTGGGTGGAGACTGAAGTTAGGCCAGCTTGGCACTTGATGTAATTCTCCTTGGAATTTGCCCTTTTT
GAGTTTGGATCTTGGTTCATTCTCAAGCCTCAGACAGTGGTTCAAAGTTTTTTTCTTCCATTTCAGGTGT
CGTGACGTACGGCCACCATGACCGAGTACAAGCCCACGGTGCGCCTCGCCACCCGCGACGACGTCCCCAG
GGCCGTACGCACCCTCGCCGCCGCGTTCGCCGACTACCCCGCCACGCGCCACACCGTCGATCCGGACCGC
CACATCGAGCGGGTCACCGAGCTGCAAGAACTCTTCCTCACGCGCGTCGGGCTCGACATCGGCAAGGTGT
GGGTCGCGGACGACGGCGCCGCCGTGGCGGTCTGGACCACGCCGGAGAGCGTCGAAGCGGGGGCGGTGTT
CGCCGAGATCGGCCCGCGCATGGCCGAGTTGAGCGGTTCCCGGCTGGCCGCGCAGCAACAGATGGAAGGC
CTCCTGGCGCCGCACCGGCCCAAGGAGCCCGCGTGGTTCCTGGCCACCGTCGGAGTCTCGCCCGACCACC
AGGGCAAGGGTCTGGGCAGCGCCGTCGTGCTCCCCGGAGTGGAGGCGGCCGAGCGCGCCGGGGTGCCCGC
CTTCCTGGAGACCTCCGCGCCCCGCAACCTCCCCTTCTACGAGCGGCTCGGCTTCACCGTCACCGCCGAC
GTCGAGGTGCCCGAAGGACCGCGCACCTGGTGCATGACCCGCAAGCCCGGTGCCTGAACGCGTTAAGTCG
ACAATCAACCTCTGGATTACAAAATTTGTGAAAGATTGACTGGTATTCTTAACTATGTTGCTCCTTTTAC
GCTATGTGGATACGCTGCTTTAATGCCTTTGTATCATGCTATTGCTTCCCGTATGGCTTTCATTTTCTCC
TCCTTGTATAAATCCTGGTTGCTGTCTCTTTATGAGGAGTTGTGGCCCGTTGTCAGGCAACGTGGCGTGG
TGTGCACTGTGTTTGCTGACGCAACCCCCACTGGTTGGGGCATTGCCACCACCTGTCAGCTCCTTTCCGG
GACTTTCGCTTTCCCCCTCCCTATTGCCACGGCGGAACTCATCGCCGCCTGCCTTGCCCGCTGCTGGACA
GGGGCTCGGCTGTTGGGCACTGACAATTCCGTGGTGTTGTCGGGGAAATCATCGTCCTTTCCTTGGCTGC
TCGCCTGTGTTGCCACCTGGATTCTGCGCGGGACGTCCTTCTGCTACGTCCCTTCGGCCCTCAATCCAGC
GGACCTTCCTTCCCGCGGCCTGCTGCCGGCTCTGCGGCCTCTTCCGCGTCTTCGCCTTCGCCCTCAGACG
AGTCGGATCTCCCTTTGGGCCGCCTCCCCGCGTCGACTTTAAGACCAATGACTTACAAGGCAGCTGTAGA
TCTTAGCCACTTTTTAAAAGAAAAGGGGGGACTGGAAGGGCTAATTCACTCCCAACGAAGACAAGATCTG
CTTTTTGCTTGTACTGGGTCTCTCTGGTTAGACCAGATCTGAGCCTGGGAGCTCTCTGGCTAACTAGGGA
ACCCACTGCTTAAGCCTCAATAAAGCTTGCCTTGAGTGCTTCAAGTAGTGTGTGCCCGTCTGTTGTGTGA
CTCTGGTAACTAGAGATCCCTCAGACCCTTTTAGTCAGTGTGGAAAATCTCTAGCAGTACGTATAGTAGT
TCATGTCATCTTATTATTCAGTATTTATAACTTGCAAAGAAATGAATATCAGAGAGTGAGAGGAACTTGT
TTATTGCAGCTTATAATGGTTACAAATAAAGCAATAGCATCACAAATTTCACAAATAAAGCATTTTTTTC
ACTGCATTCTAGTTGTGGTTTGTCCAAACTCATCAATGTATCTTATCATGTCTGGCTCTAGCTATCCCGC
CCCTAACTCCGCCCATCCCGCCCCTAACTCCGCCCAGTTCCGCCCATTCTCCGCCCCATGGCTGACTAAT
TTTTTTTATTTATGCAGAGGCCGAGGCCGCCTCGGCCTCTGAGCTATTCCAGAAGTAGTGAGGAGGCTTT
TTTGGAGGCCTAGGGACGTACCCAATTCGCCCTATAGTGAGTCGTATTACGCGCGCTCACTGGCCGTCGT
TTTACAACGTCGTGACTGGGAAAACCCTGGCGTTACCCAACTTAATCGCCTTGCAGCACATCCCCCTTTC
GCCAGCTGGCGTAATAGCGAAGAGGCCCGCACCGATCGCCCTTCCCAACAGTTGCGCAGCCTGAATGGCG
AATGGG
[124 nt withheld, positions 3367-3490]
C
[91 nt withheld, positions 3492-3582]
A
[49 nt withheld, positions 3584-3632]
CCTTTGACGTTGGAGTCCACGTTCTTT
[37 nt withheld, positions 3660-3696]
ACCCTATCTCGGTCTATTCTTTTGATTTATAAGGGATTTTGCCGATTTCGGCCTATTGGTTAAAAAATGA
GCTGATTTAACAAAAATTTAACGCGAATTTTAACAAAATATTAACGCTTACAATTTAGGTGGCACTTTTC
GGGGAAATGTGCGCGGAACCCCTATTTGTTTATTTTTCTAAATACATTCAAATATGTATCCGCTCATGAG
ACAATAACCCTGATAAATGCTTCAATAATATTGAAAAAGGAAGAGTATGAGTATTCAACATTTCCGTGTC
GCCCTTATTCCCTTTTTTGCGGCATTTTGCCTTCCTGTTTTTGCTCACCCAGAAACGCTGGTGAAAGTAA
AAGATGCTGAAGATCAGTTGGGTGCACGAGTGGGTTACATCGAACTGGATCTCAACAGCGGTAAGATCCT
TGAGAGTTTTCGCCCCGAAGAACGTTTTCCAATGATGAGCACTTTTAAAGTTCTGCTATGTGGCGCGGTA
TTATCCCGTATTGACGCCGGGCAAGAGCAACTCGGTCGCCGCATACACTATTCTCAGAATGACTTGGTTG
AGTACTCACCAGTCACAGAAAAGCATCTTACGGATGGCATGACAGTAAGAGAATTATGCAGTGCTGCCAT
AACCATGAGTGATAACACTGCGGCCAACTTACTTCTGACAACGATCGGAGGACCGAAGGAGCTAACCGCT
TTTTTGCACAACATGGGGGATCATGTAACTCGCCTTGATCGTTGGGAACCGGAGCTGAATGAAGCCATAC
CAAACGACGAGCGTGACACCACGATGCCTGTAGCAATGGCAACAACGTTGCGCAAACTATTAACTGGCGA
ACTACTTACTCTAGCTTCCCGGCAACAATTAATAGACTGGATGGAGGCGGATAAAGTTGCAGGACCACTT
CTGCGCTCGGCCCTTCCGGCTGGCTGGTTTATTGCTGATAAATCTGGAGCCGGTGAGCGTGGGTCTCGCG
GTATCATTGCAGCACTGGGGCCAGATGGTAAGCCCTCCCGTATCGTAGTTATCTACACGACGGGGAGTCA
GGCAACTATGGATGAACGAAATAGACAGATCGCTGAGATAGGTGCCTCACTGATTAAGCATTGGTAACTG
TCAGACCAAGTTTACTCATATATACTTTAGATTGATTTAAAACTTCATTTTTAATTTAAAAGGATCTAGG
TGAAGATCCTTTTTGATAATCTCATGACCAAAATCCCTTAACGTGAGTTTTCGTTCCACTGAGCGTCAGA
CCCCGTAGAAAAGATCAAAGGATCTTCTTGAGATCCTTTTTTTCTGCGCGTAATCTGCTGCTTGCAAACA
AAAAAACCACCGCTACCAGCGGTGGTTTGTTTGCCGGATCAAGAGCTACCAACTCTTTTTCCGAAGGTAA
CTGGCTTCAGCAGAGCGCAGATACCAAATACTGTTCTTCTAGTGTAGCCGTAGTTAGGCCACCACTTCAA
GAACTCTGTAGCACCGCCTACATACCTCGCTCTGCTAATCCTGTTACCAGTGGCTGCTGCCAGTGGCGAT
AAGTCGTGTCTTACCGGGTTGGACTCAAGACGATAGTTACCGGATAAGGCGCAGCGGTCGGGCTGAACGG
GGGGTTCGTGCACACAGCCCAGCTTGGAGCGAACGACCTACACCGAACTGAGATACCTACAGCGTGAGCT
ATGAGAAAGCGCCACGCTTCCCGAAGGGAGAAAGGCGGACAGGTATCCGGTAAGCGGCAGGGTCGGAACA
GGAGAGCGCACGAGGGAGCTTCCAGGGGGAAACGCCTGGTATCTTTATAGTCCTGTCGGGTTTCGCCACC
TCTGACTTGAGCGTCGATTTTTGTGATGCTCGTCAGGGGGGCGGAGCCTATGGAAAAACGCCAGCAACGC
GGCCTTTTTACGGTTCCTGGCCTTTTGCTGGCCTTTTGCTCACATGTTCTTTCCTGCGTTATCCCCTGAT
TCTGTGGATAACCGTATTACCGCCTTTGAGTGAGCTGATACCGCTCGCCGCAGCCGAACGACCGAGCGCA
GCGAGTCAGTGAGCGAGGAAGCGGAAGAGCGCCCAATACGCAAACCGCCTCTCCCCGCGCGTTGGCCGAT
TCATTAATGCAGCTGGCACGACAGGTTTCCCGACTGGAAAGCGGGCAGTGAGCGCAACGCAATTAATGTG
AGTTAGCTCACTCATTAGGCACCCCAGGCTTTACACTTTATGCTTCCGGCTCGTATGTTGTGTGGAATTG
TGAGCGGATAACAATTTCACACAGGAAACAGCTATGACCATGATTACGCCAAGCGCGCAATTAACCCTCA
CTAAAGGGAACAAAAGCTGGAGCTGCAAGCTTAATGTAGTCTTATGCAATACTCTTGTAGTCTTGCAACA
TGGTAACGATGAGTTAGCAACATGCCTTACAAGGAGAGAAAAAGCACCGTGCATGCCGATTGGTGGAAGT
AAGGTGGTACGATCGTGCCTTATTAGGAAGGCAACAGACGGGTCTGACATGGATTGGACGAACCACTGAA
TTGCCGCATTGCAGAGATATTGTATTTAAGTGCCTAGCTCGATACATAAACGGGTCTCTCTGGTTAGACC
AGATCTGAGCCTGGGAGCTCTCTGGCTAACTAGGGAACCCACTGCTTAAGCCTCAATAAAGCTTGCCTTG
AGTGCTTCAAGTAGTGTGTGCCCGTCTGTTGTGTGACTCTGGTAACTAGAGATCCCTCAGACCCTTTTAG
TCAGTGTGGAAAATCTCTAGCAGTGGCGCCCGAACAGGGACTTGAAAGCGAAAGGGAAACCAGAGGAGCT
CTCTCGACGCAGGACTCGGCTTGCTGAAGCGCGCACGGCAAGAGGCGAGGGGCGGCGACTGGTGAGTACG
CCAAAAATTTTGACTAGCGGAGGCTAGAAGGAGAGAGATGGGTGCGAGAGCGTCAGTATTAAGCGGGGGA
GAATTAGATCGCGATGGGAAAAAATTCGGTTAAGGCCAGGGGGAAAGAAAAAATATAAATTAAAACATAT
AGTATGGGCAAGCAGGGAGCTAGAACGATTCGCAGTTAATCCTGGCCTGTTAGAAACATCAGAAGGCTGT
AGACAAATACTGGGACAGCTACAACCATCCCTTCAGACAGGATCAGAAGAACTTAGATCATTATATAATA
CAGTAGCAACCCTCTATTGTGTGCATCAAAGGATAGAGATAAAAGACACCAAGGAAGCTTTAGACAAGAT
AGAGGAAGAGCAAAACAAAAGTAAGACCACCGCACAGCAAGCGGCCGCTGATCTTCAGACCTGGAGGAGG
AGATATGAGGGACAATTGGAGAAGTGAATTATATAAATATAAAGTAGTAAAAATTGAACCATTAGGAGTA
GCACCCACCAAGGCAAAGAGAAGAGTGGTGCAGAGAGAAAAAAGAGCAGTGGGAATAGGAGCTTTGTTCC
TTGGGTTCTTGGGAGCAGCAGGAAGCACTATGGGCGCAGCGTCAATGACGCTGACGGTACAGGCCAGACA
ATTATTGTCTGGTATAGTGCAGCAGCAGAACAATTTGCTGAGGGCTATTGAGGCGCAACAGCATCTGTTG
CAACTCACAGTCTGGGGCATCAAGCAGCTCCAGGCAAGAATCCTGGCTGTGGAAAGATACCTAAAGGATC
AACAGCTCCTGGGGATTTGGGGTTGCTCTGGAAAACTCATTTGCACCACTGCTGTGCCTTGGAATGCTAG
TTGGAGTAATAAATCTCTGGAACAGATTTGGAATCACACGACCTGGATGGAGTGGGACAGAGAAATTAAC
AATTACACAAGCTTAATACACTCCTTAATTGAAGAATCGCAAAACCAGCAAGAAAAGAATGAACAAGAAT
TATTGGAATTAGATAAATGGGCAAGTTTGTGGAATTGGTTTAACATAACAAATTGGCTGTGGTATATAAA
ATTATTCATAATGATAGTAGGAGGCTTGGTAGGTTTAAGAATAGTTTTTGCTGTACTTTCTATAGTGAAT
AGAGTTAGGCAGGGATATTCACCATTATCGTTTCAGACCCACCTCCCAACCCCGAGGGGACCCAGAGAGG
GCCTATTTCCCATGATTCCTTCATATTTGCATATACGATACAAGGCTGTTAGAGAGATAATTAGAATTAA
TTTGACTGTAAACACAAAGATATTAGTACAAAATACGTGACGTAGAAAGTAATAATTTCTTGGGTAGTTT
GCAGTTTTAAAATTATGTTTTAAAATGGACTATCATATGCTTACCGTAACTTGAAAGTATTTCGATTTCT
TGGCTTTATATATCTTGTGGAAAGGACGAAACACCGCCAGACCCCTGTCATGACAGGTTTTAGAGCTAGA
AATAGCAAGTTAAAATAAGGCTAGTCCGTTATCAACTTGAAAAAGTGGCACCGAGTCGGTGCTTTTTTAA
GCTTGGCGTAACTAGATCTTGAGACAAATGGCAGTATTCATCCACAATTTTAAAAGAAAAGGGGGGATTG
GGGGGTACAGTGCAGGGGAAAGAATAGTAGACATAATAGCAACAGACATACAAACTAAAGAATTACAAAA
ACAAATTACAAAAATTCAAAATTTTCGGGTTTATTACAGGGACAGCAGAGATCCACTTTGGCGCCGGCTC
GAGGGGG
Features (pLannotate 1.2.2; 29 found; start..end, strand, type, name):
     14..80      +  CDS            small t antigen (fragment): SV40 (simian virus 40) small t antigen
    106..317     +  promoter       EF-1α core promoter: core promoter for human elongation factor EF-1α
    318..1256    +  intron         EF-1α intron A: intron upstream of the start codon of human EF-1α
   1278..1877    +  CDS            PuroR (fragment): puromycin N-acetyltransferase; pac from Streptomyces; confers resistance to puromycin
   1893..2481    +  misc_feature   WPRE: woodchuck hepatitis virus posttranscriptional regulatory element
   2532..2551    +  misc_feature   cPPT/CTS (fragment): central polypurine tract and central termination sequence of HIV-1
   2553..2786    +  LTR            3' LTR (ΔU3): self-inactivating 3' long terminal repeat (LTR) from HIV-1
   2864..2985    +  polyA_signal   SV40 poly(A) signal: SV40 polyadenylation signal
   3025..3160    +  rep_origin     SV40 ori: SV40 origin of replication
   3181..3199    -  promoter       T7 promoter: promoter for bacteriophage T7 RNA polymerase
   3207..3362    +  CDS            lacZα (fragment): LacZα fragment of β-galactosidase; lacZ fragment
   3367..3795    +  rep_origin     f1 ori (sequence partly withheld): f1 bacteriophage origin of replication; arrow indicates direction of (+) strand synthesis
   3848..3952    +  promoter       AmpR promoter: bla
   3953..4813    +  CDS            AmpR: β-lactamase; bla; confers resistance to ampicillin, carbenicillin, and related antibiotics
   4984..5572    +  rep_origin     ori: high-copy-number ColE1/pMB1/pBR322/pUC origin of replication
   5755..5847    +  CDS            lacI (fragment): lac repressor; lacI; The lac repressor binds to the lac operator to inhibit transcription in E. coli. This inhibition can be relieved by adding lactose or isopropyl-β-D-thiogalactopyranoside (IPTG).
   5860..5881    +  protein_bind   CAP binding site: CAP binding activates transcription in the presence of cAMP. E. coli catabolite activator protein
   5896..5926    +  promoter       lac promoter: promoter for the E. coli lac operon
   5934..5950    +  protein_bind   lac operator: The lac repressor binds to the lac operator to inhibit transcription in E. coli. This inhibition can be relieved by adding lactose or isopropyl-β-D-thiogalactopyranoside (IPTG). lac repressor encoded by lacI
   5995..6013    +  promoter       T3 promoter: promoter for bacteriophage T3 RNA polymerase
   6041..6267    +  promoter       RSV promoter: Rous sarcoma virus enhancer/promoter
   6268..6448    +  LTR            5' LTR (truncated): truncated 5' long terminal repeat (LTR) from HIV-1
   6495..6620    +  misc_feature   HIV-1 Ψ: packaging signal of human immunodeficiency virus type 1
   6604..6967    +  CDS            HIV-1 gag (fragment): gag protein from human immunodeficiency virus 1; gag
   7113..7346    +  misc_feature   RRE: The Rev response element (RRE) of HIV-1 allows for Rev-dependent mRNA export from the nucleus to the cytoplasm.
   7723..7749    +  CDS            Rev (fragment): human immunodeficiency virus 1 (HIV-1) Rev protein; rev; enhances nuclear export of unspliced and incompletely spliced viral mRNAs
   7753..7993    +  promoter       U6 promoter: RNA polymerase III promoter for human U6 snRNA
   8023..8098    +  misc_RNA       gRNA scaffold: guide RNA scaffold for the Streptococcus pyogenes CRISPR/Cas9 system
   8154..8271    +  misc_feature   cPPT/CTS: central polypurine tract and central termination sequence of HIV-1
