[The description below was written by a language model from this plasmid's Addgene catalogue record and pLannotate feature annotations shown in this document.]
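Description:
BRD4 gRNA (BRDN0001145474) is a third-generation lentiviral guide RNA plasmid built on the lentiGuide-Puro backbone, designed to direct Streptococcus pyogenes Cas9 to the human BRD4 gene. It is propagated in E. coli as a high-copy plasmid through a ColE1/pUC-type origin with ampicillin selection (β-lactamase). The bacterial portion also carries an f1 origin and remnants of lac and T7/T3 cloning-vector sequences.

The viral genome is transcribed from an RSV promoter fused to a truncated HIV-1 5' LTR, which makes packaging Tat-independent. This is followed by the Ψ packaging signal with a partial gag sequence, the Rev response element for nuclear export of the full-length RNA, and a cPPT/CTS element that aids nuclear import. The 3' LTR has a U3 deletion, so the integrated provirus is self-inactivating.

Between the LTRs sit two expression units. A human U6 RNA polymerase III promoter drives the BRD4-specific spacer fused to the Cas9 gRNA scaffold. An EF-1α promoter with its first intron drives puromycin N-acetyltransferase for selection of transduced mammalian cells, and a WPRE enhances transcript expression. An SV40 polyadenylation signal and SV40 origin lie downstream of the 3' LTR.

The plasmid does not encode Cas9, so it is meant to be used with a separate Cas9 lentiviral vector or in cells that already express the nuclease. The guide was designed against two BRD4 reference transcripts and belongs to a human kinome gRNA collection associated with work on optimised sgRNA design. Its typical use is CRISPR knockout of BRD4 in human cells.
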