Addgene plasmid #77347: BRD4 gRNA (BRDN0001145474)
Purpose: 3rd generation lentiviral gRNA plasmid targeting human BRD4
Depositing lab: John Doench & David Root. Depositing organization: Broad Institute. Publication: Optimized sgRNA design to maximize activity and minimize off-target effects of CRISPR-Cas9. Doench JG, Fusi N, Sullender M, Hegde M, Vaimberg EW, Donovan KF, Smith I, Tothova Z, Wilen C, Orchard R, Virgin HW, Listgarten J, Root DE. Nat Biotechnol. 2016 Jan 18. doi: 10.1038/nbt.3437. PubMed 26780180.
Backbone
  Vector backbone: lentiGuide-Puro
  Backbone manufacturer: Zhang Lab (Addgene plasmid # 52963)
  Vector type: Mammalian Expression, Lentiviral, CRISPR
  Selectable markers: Puromycin
Growth in bacteria
  Bacterial resistance: Ampicillin, 100 μg/mL
  Growth temperature: 37°C
  Growth strain: DH5alpha
  Copy number: High Copy
Gene/Insert
  Gene/Insert name: BRD4 (alt names: BRD4; NM_014299.2)
  gRNA/shRNA sequence: CCAGACCCCTGTCATGACAG
  Species: H. sapiens (human)
  Entrez Gene: BRD4 (a.k.a. CAP, CDLS6, FSHRG4, HUNK1, HUNKI, MCAP)
  Promoter: hU6
  Cloning method: Unknown
  Sequencing primers: 5′ U6-F; 3′ pS2-R
Terms and licenses: Academic/Nonprofit Terms; Industry Terms: Not Available to Industry
Depositor comments: The gRNA was designed to target the following Genbank reference sequence(s): NM_014299.2,NM_058243.2. Note that this plasmid does NOT contain Cas9. It should be used in conjunction with lentiCas9-Blast (Addgene #52962) or otherwise with cell lines already expressing Cas9. Browse the full kinome gRNA library at http://www.addgene.org/pooled-library/broadgpp-human-kinome/ or visit http://www.broadinstitute.org/rnai/public/ for detailed protocols and information.
How to cite: BRD4 gRNA (BRDN0001145474) was a gift from John Doench & David Root (Addgene plasmid # 77347 ; http://n2t.net/addgene:77347 ; RRID:Addgene_77347)
