>Addgene plasmid #77347 | BRD4 gRNA (BRDN0001145474) | depositor partial sequence | sequence record 144807 | Target Sequence
CCAGACCCCTGTCATGACAG
