>Addgene plasmid #77347 | BRD4 gRNA (BRDN0001145474) | addgene partial sequence | sequence record 187585 | hU6-F
CGTAGAAAGTAATAATTTCTTGGGTAGTTTGCAGTTTTAAAATTATGTTTTAAAATGGACTATCATATGC
TTACCGTAACTTGAAAGTATTTCGATTTCTTGGCTTTATATATCTTGTGGAAAGGACGAAACACCGCCAG
ACCCCTGTCATGACAGGTTTTAGAGCTAGAAATAGCAAGTTAAAATAAGGCTAGTCCGTTATCAACTTGA
AAAAGTGGCACCGAGTCGGTGCTTTTTTAAGCTTGGCGTAACTAGATCTTGAGACAAATGGCAGTATTCA
TCCACAATTTTAAAAGAAAAGGGGGGATTGGGGGGTACAGTGCAGGGGAAAGAATAGTAGACATAATAGC
AACAGACATACAAACTAAAGAATTACAAAAACAAATTACAAAAATTCAAAATTTTCGGGTTTATTACAGG
GACAGCAGAGATCCACTTTGGCGCCGGCTCGAGGGGGCCCGGGTGCAAAGATGGATAAAGTTTTAAACAG
AGAGGAATCTTTGCAGCTAATGGACCTTCTAGGTCTTGAAAGGAGTGGGAATTGGCTCCGGTGCCCGTCA
GTGGGCAGAG
